Addgene plasmid #140295: pDEST40-2XFL-wtSrc
Purpose: Expresses Flag-tagged wild-type human Src in mammalian cells for structure-function studies
Depositing lab: Mark Moasser. Depositing organization: University of California, San Francisco (UCSF). Publication: A Dimerization Function in the Intrinsically Disordered N-Terminal Region of Src. Spassov DS, Ruiz-Saenz A, Piple A, Moasser MM. Cell Rep. 2018 Oct 9;25(2):449-463.e4. doi: 10.1016/j.celrep.2018.09.035. PubMed 30304684.
Backbone
  Vector backbone: modified pcDNA-pDEST40
  Backbone manufacturer: modified from ThermoFisher 12274015
  Backbone size w/o insert (bp): 7100
  Vector type: Mammalian Expression
  Selectable markers: Neomycin (select with G418)
Growth in bacteria
  Bacterial resistance: Ampicillin, 100 μg/mL
  Growth temperature: 37°C
  Growth strain: DH5alpha
  Copy number: High Copy
Gene/Insert
  Gene/Insert name: Src wildtype (alt name: S4-UD-S32-KD)
  Species: H. sapiens (human)
  Insert size (bp): 1608
  Entrez Gene: SRC (a.k.a. ASV, SRC1, THC6, c-SRC, p60-Src)
  Promoter: CMV
  Tag / fusion protein: 2X Flag (C terminal on backbone)
  Cloning method: Gateway Cloning
Terms and licenses: Academic/Nonprofit Terms; Industry Terms: Not Available to Industry
How to cite: pDEST40-2XFL-wtSrc was a gift from Mark Moasser (Addgene plasmid # 140295 ; http://n2t.net/addgene:140295 ; RRID:Addgene_140295)
