[The description below was written by a language model from this plasmid's Addgene catalogue record and pLannotate feature annotations shown in this document.]
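Description:
pDEST40-2XFL-wtSrc is a mammalian expression plasmid built on a modified pcDNA-DEST40 Gateway destination backbone, carrying the wild-type human SRC coding sequence (about 1.6 kb) for structure-function studies of this non-receptor tyrosine kinase. In E. coli it is maintained as a high-copy plasmid through a ColE1/pUC-type origin and selected with ampicillin via the β-lactamase gene. An f1 origin is also present. For mammalian cells, an SV40 early promoter drives a neomycin phosphotransferase cassette ending in an SV40 polyadenylation signal, allowing G418 selection of stable transfectants.

The SRC open reading frame was introduced by Gateway recombination and is therefore flanked by attB1 and attB2 sites. Transcription is driven by the human cytomegalovirus immediate-early enhancer and promoter, with a T7 promoter lying just upstream of the insert, and is terminated by the bovine growth hormone polyadenylation signal. Downstream of attB2 the backbone supplies a C-terminal tandem Flag epitope. The automated annotation labels it as a partial 3xFLAG, which is consistent with the catalogue's description of a 2X Flag tag. A V5 epitope sequence from the parental vector is also annotated after the Flag region, but the record does not say whether it is translated as part of the fusion. Placing the tag at the C terminus leaves the N-terminal region of Src unmodified.

The annotated sequence is about 7.2 kb. This is smaller than the sum of the listed backbone and insert sizes, as expected when the Gateway cassette in the destination vector is replaced by the insert. The alternative insert name suggests a domain-based naming scheme in which this wild-type construct serves as a reference, but the record does not list related constructs.
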