Features (pLannotate 1.2.2; 24 found; start..end, strand, type, name):
     28..80      -  misc_feature   bom (fragment): basis of mobility region from pBR322
    235..614     +  enhancer       CMV enhancer: human cytomegalovirus immediate early enhancer
    615..818     +  promoter       CMV promoter: human cytomegalovirus (CMV) immediate early promoter
    814..847     +  LTR            5' LTR (truncated) (fragment): truncated 5' long terminal repeat (LTR) from HIV-1
    863..881     +  promoter       T7 promoter: promoter for bacteriophage T7 RNA polymerase
    911..935     +  protein_bind   attB1: mutant version of attB; recombination site for the Gateway® BP reaction BP Clonase™
    953..2560    +  CDS            SRC: SRC_HUMAN - Also known as SRC1. Experimental evidence at protein level: Swiss-Prot protein existence level 1. Non-receptor protein tyrosine kinase which is activated following engagement of many different classes of cellular receptors including immune response receptors, integrins and other adhesion receptors, receptor protein tyrosine kinases, G protein-coupled receptors as well as cytokine receptors. Participates in signaling pathways that control a diverse spectrum of biological activities including gene transcription, immune response, cell adhesion, cell cycle progression, apoptosis, migra
   2562..2586    -  protein_bind   attB2: mutant version of attB; recombination site for the Gateway® BP reaction BP Clonase™
   2597..2647    +  CDS            3xFLAG (fragment): three tandem FLAG® epitope tags
   2673..2714    +  CDS            V5 tag: epitope tag from simian virus 5
   2770..2994    +  polyA_signal   bGH poly(A) signal: bovine growth hormone polyadenylation signal
   2998..3019    +  promoter       SV40 promoter (fragment): SV40 enhancer and early promoter
   3040..3468    +  rep_origin     f1 ori (sequence partly withheld): f1 bacteriophage origin of replication; arrow indicates direction of (+) strand synthesis
   3482..3811    +  promoter       SV40 promoter: SV40 enhancer and early promoter
   3878..4669    +  CDS            neo: KKA2_KLEPN - Also known as kan, nptII. Experimental evidence at protein level: Swiss-Prot protein existence level 1. Resistance to kanamycin, neomycin, paromomycin, ribostamycin, butirosin and gentamicin B. From Klebsiella pneumoniae.
   4695..4853    +  CDS            ble (fragment): BLE_KLEPN - Experimental evidence at protein level: Swiss-Prot protein existence level 1. Binding protein with a strong affinity to the bleomycin family of antibiotics. Binds to CL990; an antimitotic-antibiotic compound. From Klebsiella pneumoniae.
   4848..4969    +  polyA_signal   SV40 poly(A) signal: SV40 polyadenylation signal
   5042..5058    -  protein_bind   lac operator: The lac repressor binds to the lac operator to inhibit transcription in E. coli. This inhibition can be relieved by adding lactose or isopropyl-β-D-thiogalactopyranoside (IPTG). lac repressor encoded by lacI
   5066..5096    -  promoter       lac promoter: promoter for the E. coli lac operon
   5111..5132    -  protein_bind   CAP binding site: CAP binding activates transcription in the presence of cAMP. E. coli catabolite activator protein
   5145..5237    -  CDS            lacI (fragment): lac repressor; lacI; The lac repressor binds to the lac operator to inhibit transcription in E. coli. This inhibition can be relieved by adding lactose or isopropyl-β-D-thiogalactopyranoside (IPTG).
   5420..6008    -  rep_origin     ori: high-copy-number ColE1/pMB1/pBR322/pUC origin of replication
   6179..7039    -  CDS            AmpR: β-lactamase; bla; confers resistance to ampicillin, carbenicillin, and related antibiotics
   7040..7144    -  promoter       AmpR promoter: bla
>Addgene plasmid #140295 | pDEST40-2XFL-wtSrc | addgene full sequence | sequence record 292523 | Addgene NGS Result
GACGGATCGGGAGATCTCCCGATCCCCTATGGTGCACTCTCAGTACAATCTGCTCTGATGCCGCATAGTT
AAGCCAGTATCTGCTCCCTGCTTGTGTGTTGGAGGTCGCTGAGTAGTGCGCGAGCAAAATTTAAGCTACA
ACAAGGCAAGGCTTGACCGACAATTGCATGAAGAATCTGCTTAGGGTTAGGCGTTTTGCGCTGCTTCGCG
ATGTACGGGCCAGATATACGCGTTGACATTGATTATTGACTAGTTATTAATAGTAATCAATTACGGGGTC
ATTAGTTCATAGCCCATATATGGAGTTCCGCGTTACATAACTTACGGTAAATGGCCCGCCTGGCTGACCG
CCCAACGACCCCCGCCCATTGACGTCAATAATGACGTATGTTCCCATAGTAACGCCAATAGGGACTTTCC
ATTGACGTCAATGGGTGGAGTATTTACGGTAAACTGCCCACTTGGCAGTACATCAAGTGTATCATATGCC
AAGTACGCCCCCTATTGACGTCAATGACGGTAAATGGCCCGCCTGGCATTATGCCCAGTACATGACCTTA
TGGGACTTTCCTACTTGGCAGTACATCTACGTATTAGTCATCGCTATTACCATGGTGATGCGGTTTTGGC
AGTACATCAATGGGCGTGGATAGCGGTTTGACTCACGGGGATTTCCAAGTCTCCACCCCATTGACGTCAA
TGGGAGTTTGTTTTGGCACCAAAATCAACGGGACTTTCCAAAATGTCGTAACAACTCCGCCCCATTGACG
CAAATGGGCGGTAGGCGTGTACGGTGGGAGGTCTATATAAGCAGAGCTCTCTGGCTAACTAGAGAACCCA
CTGCTTACTGGCTTATCGAAATTAATACGACTCACTATAGGGAGACCCAAGCTGGCTAGTTAAGCTATCA
ACAAGTTTGTACAAAAAAGCAGGCTTCGAAGGAGATAGAACCATGGGTAGCAACAAGAGCAAGCCCAAGG
ATGCCAGCCAGCGGCGCCGCAGCCTGGAGCCCGCCGAGAACGTGCACGGCGCTGGCGGGGGCGCTTTCCC
CGCCTCGCAGACCCCCAGCAAGCCAGCCTCGGCCGACGGCCACCGCGGCCCCAGCGCGGCCTTCGCCCCC
GCGGCCGCCGAGCCCAAGCTGTTCGGAGGCTTCAACTCCTCGGACACCGTCACCTCCCCGCAGAGGGCGG
GCCCGCTGGCCGGTGGAGTGACCACCTTTGTGGCCCTCTATGACTATGAGTCTAGGACGGAGACAGACCT
GTCCTTCAAGAAAGGCGAGCGGCTCCAGATTGTCAACAACACAGAGGGAGACTGGTGGCTGGCCCACTCG
CTCAGCACAGGACAGACAGGCTACATCCCCAGCAACTACGTGGCGCCCTCCGACTCCATCCAGGCTGAGG
AGTGGTATTTTGGCAAGATCACCAGACGGGAGTCAGAGCGGTTACTGCTCAATGCAGAGAACCCGAGAGG
GACCTTCCTCGTGCGAGAAAGTGAGACCACGAAAGGTGCCTACTGCCTCTCAGTGTCTGACTTCGACAAC
GCCAAGGGCCTCAACGTGAAGCACTACAAGATCCGCAAGCTGGACAGCGGCGGCTTCTACATCACCTCCC
GCACCCAGTTCAACAGCCTGCAGCAGCTGGTGGCCTACTACTCCAAACACGCCGATGGCCTGTGCCACCG
CCTCACCACCGTGTGCCCCACGTCCAAGCCGCAGACTCAGGGCCTGGCCAAGGATGCCTGGGAGATCCCT
CGGGAGTCGCTGCGGCTGGAGGTCAAGCTGGGCCAGGGCTGCTTTGGCGAGGTGTGGATGGGGACCTGGA
ACGGTACCACCAGGGTGGCCATCAAAACCCTGAAGCCTGGCACGATGTCTCCAGAGGCCTTCCTGCAGGA
GGCCCAGGTCATGAAGAAGCTGAGGCATGAGAAGCTGGTGCAGTTGTATGCTGTGGTTTCAGAGGAGCCC
ATTTACATCGTCACGGAGTACATGAGCAAGGGGAGTTTGCTGGACTTTCTCAAGGGGGAGACAGGCAAGT
ACCTGCGGCTGCCTCAGCTGGTGGACATGGCTGCTCAGATCGCCTCAGGCATGGCGTACGTGGAGCGGAT
GAACTACGTCCACCGGGACCTTCGTGCAGCCAACATCCTGGTGGGAGAGAACCTGGTGTGCAAAGTGGCC
GACTTTGGGCTGGCTCGGCTCATTGAAGACAATGAGTACACGGCGCGGCAAGGTGCCAAATTCCCCATCA
AGTGGACGGCTCCAGAAGCTGCCCTCTATGGCCGCTTCACCATCAAGTCGGACGTGTGGTCCTTCGGGAT
CCTGCTGACTGAGCTCACCACAAAGGGACGGGTGCCCTACCCTGGGATGGTGAACCGCGAGGTGCTGGAC
CAGGTGGAGCGGGGCTACCGGATGCCCTGCCCGCCGGAGTGTCCCGAGTCCCTGCACGACCTCATGTGCC
AGTGCTGGCGGAAGGAGCCTGAGGAGCGGCCCACCTTCGAGTACCTGCAGGCCTTCCTGGAGGACTACTT
CACGTCCACCGAGCCCCAGTACCAGCCCGGGGAGAACCTCGACCCAGCTTTCTTGTACAAAGTGGTTGAT
CTAGAGGATTACAAGGATGACGACGATAAGGGAGATTACAAGGATGACGACGATAAGTGATCTAGAGGGC
CCGCGGTTCGAAGGTAAGCCTATCCCTAACCCTCTCCTCGGTCTCGATTCTACGCGTACCGGTCATCATC
ACCATCACCATTGAGTTTAAACCCGCTGATCAGCCTCGACTGTGCCTTCTAGTTGCCAGCCATCTGTTGT
TTGCCCCTCCCCCGTGCCTTCCTTGACCCTGGAAGGTGCCACTCCCACTGTCCTTTCCTAATAAAATGAG
GAAATTGCATCGCATTGTCTGAGTAGGTGTCATTCTATTCTGGGGGGTGGGGTGGGGCAGGACAGCAAGG
GGGAGGATTGGGAAGACAATAGCAGGCATGCTGGGGATGCGGTGGGCTCTATGGCTTCTGAGGCGGAAAG
AACCAGCTGGGGCTCTAGGGGGTATCCCC
[124 nt withheld, positions 3040-3163]
C
[91 nt withheld, positions 3165-3255]
A
[49 nt withheld, positions 3257-3305]
CCTTTGACGTTGGAGTCCACGTTCTTT
[37 nt withheld, positions 3333-3369]
ACCCTATCTCGGTCTATTCTTTTGATTTATAAGGGATTTTGCCGATTTCGGCCTATTGGTTAAAAAATGA
GCTGATTTAACAAAAATTTAACGCGAATTAATTCTGTGGAATGTGTGTCAGTTAGGGTGTGGAAAGTCCC
CAGGCTCCCCAGCAGGCAGAAGTATGCAAAGCATGCATCTCAATTAGTCAGCAACCAGGTGTGGAAAGTC
CCCAGGCTCCCCAGCAGGCAGAAGTATGCAAAGCATGCATCTCAATTAGTCAGCAACCATAGTCCCGCCC
CTAACTCCGCCCATCCCGCCCCTAACTCCGCCCAGTTCCGCCCATTCTCCGCCCCATGGCTGACTAATTT
TTTTTATTTATGCAGAGGCCGAGGCCGCCTCTGCCTCTGAGCTATTCCAGAAGTAGTGAGGAGGCTTTTT
TGGAGGCCTAGGCTTTTGCAAAAAGCTCCCGGGAGCTTGTATATCCATTTTCGGATCTGATCAAGAGACA
GGATGAGGATCGTTTCGCATGATTGAACAAGATGGATTGCACGCAGGTTCTCCGGCCGCTTGGGTGGAGA
GGCTATTCGGCTATGACTGGGCACAACAGACAATCGGCTGCTCTGATGCCGCCGTGTTCCGGCTGTCAGC
GCAGGGGCGCCCGGTTCTTTTTGTCAAGACCGACCTGTCCGGTGCCCTGAATGAACTGCAGGACGAGGCA
GCGCGGCTATCGTGGCTGGCCACGACGGGCGTTCCTTGCGCAGCTGTGCTCGACGTTGTCACTGAAGCGG
GAAGGGACTGGCTGCTATTGGGCGAAGTGCCGGGGCAGGATCTCCTGTCATCTCACCTTGCTCCTGCCGA
GAAAGTATCCATCATGGCTGATGCAATGCGGCGGCTGCATACGCTTGATCCGGCTACCTGCCCATTCGAC
CACCAAGCGAAACATCGCATCGAGCGAGCACGTACTCGGATGGAAGCCGGTCTTGTCGATCAGGATGATC
TGGACGAAGAGCATCAGGGGCTCGCGCCAGCCGAACTGTTCGCCAGGCTCAAGGCGCGCATGCCCGACGG
CGAGGATCTCGTCGTGACCCATGGCGATGCCTGCTTGCCGAATATCATGGTGGAAAATGGCCGCTTTTCT
GGATTCATCGACTGTGGCCGGCTGGGTGTGGCGGACCGCTATCAGGACATAGCGTTGGCTACCCGTGATA
TTGCTGAAGAGCTTGGCGGCGAATGGGCTGACCGCTTCCTCGTGCTTTACGGTATCGCCGCTCCCGATTC
GCAGCGCATCGCCTTCTATCGCCTTCTTGACGAGTTCTTCTGAGCGGGACTCTGGGGTTCGCGAAATGAC
CGACCAAGCGACGCCCAACCTGCCATCACGAGATTTCGATTCCACCGCCGCCTTCTATGAAAGGTTGGGC
TTCGGAATCGTTTTCCGGGACGCCGGCTGGATGATCCTCCAGCGCGGGGATCTCATGCTGGAGTTCTTCG
CCCACCCCAACTTGTTTATTGCAGCTTATAATGGTTACAAATAAAGCAATAGCATCACAAATTTCACAAA
TAAAGCATTTTTTTCACTGCATTCTAGTTGTGGTTTGTCCAAACTCATCAATGTATCTTATCATGTCTGT
ATACCGTCGACCTCTAGCTAGAGCTTGGCGTAATCATGGTCATAGCTGTTTCCTGTGTGAAATTGTTATC
CGCTCACAATTCCACACAACATACGAGCCGGAAGCATAAAGTGTAAAGCCTGGGGTGCCTAATGAGTGAG
CTAACTCACATTAATTGCGTTGCGCTCACTGCCCGCTTTCCAGTCGGGAAACCTGTCGTGCCAGCTGCAT
TAATGAATCGGCCAACGCGCGGGGAGAGGCGGTTTGCGTATTGGGCGCTCTTCCGCTTCCTCGCTCACTG
ACTCGCTGCGCTCGGTCGTTCGGCTGCGGCGAGCGGTATCAGCTCACTCAAAGGCGGTAATACGGTTATC
CACAGAATCAGGGGATAACGCAGGAAAGAACATGTGAGCAAAAGGCCAGCAAAAGGCCAGGAACCGTAAA
AAGGCCGCGTTGCTGGCGTTTTTCCATAGGCTCCGCCCCCCTGACGAGCATCACAAAAATCGACGCTCAA
GTCAGAGGTGGCGAAACCCGACAGGACTATAAAGATACCAGGCGTTTCCCCCTGGAAGCTCCCTCGTGCG
CTCTCCTGTTCCGACCCTGCCGCTTACCGGATACCTGTCCGCCTTTCTCCCTTCGGGAAGCGTGGCGCTT
TCTCATAGCTCACGCTGTAGGTATCTCAGTTCGGTGTAGGTCGTTCGCTCCAAGCTGGGCTGTGTGCACG
AACCCCCCGTTCAGCCCGACCGCTGCGCCTTATCCGGTAACTATCGTCTTGAGTCCAACCCGGTAAGACA
CGACTTATCGCCACTGGCAGCAGCCACTGGTAACAGGATTAGCAGAGCGAGGTATGTAGGCGGTGCTACA
GAGTTCTTGAAGTGGTGGCCTAACTACGGCTACACTAGAAGAACAGTATTTGGTATCTGCGCTCTGCTGA
AGCCAGTTACCTTCGGAAAAAGAGTTGGTAGCTCTTGATCCGGCAAACAAACCACCGCTGGTAGCGGTGG
TTTTTTTGTTTGCAAGCAGCAGATTACGCGCAGAAAAAAAGGATCTCAAGAAGATCCTTTGATCTTTTCT
ACGGGGTCTGACGCTCAGTGGAACGAAAACTCACGTTAAGGGATTTTGGTCATGAGATTATCAAAAAGGA
TCTTCACCTAGATCCTTTTAAATTAAAAATGAAGTTTTAAATCAATCTAAAGTATATATGAGTAAACTTG
GTCTGACAGTTACCAATGCTTAATCAGTGAGGCACCTATCTCAGCGATCTGTCTATTTCGTTCATCCATA
GTTGCCTGACTCCCCGTCGTGTAGATAACTACGATACGGGAGGGCTTACCATCTGGCCCCAGTGCTGCAA
TGATACCGCGAGACCCACGCTCACCGGCTCCAGATTTATCAGCAATAAACCAGCCAGCCGGAAGGGCCGA
GCGCAGAAGTGGTCCTGCAACTTTATCCGCCTCCATCCAGTCTATTAATTGTTGCCGGGAAGCTAGAGTA
AGTAGTTCGCCAGTTAATAGTTTGCGCAACGTTGTTGCCATTGCTACAGGCATCGTGGTGTCACGCTCGT
CGTTTGGTATGGCTTCATTCAGCTCCGGTTCCCAACGATCAAGGCGAGTTACATGATCCCCCATGTTGTG
CAAAAAAGCGGTTAGCTCCTTCGGTCCTCCGATCGTTGTCAGAAGTAAGTTGGCCGCAGTGTTATCACTC
ATGGTTATGGCAGCACTGCATAATTCTCTTACTGTCATGCCATCCGTAAGATGCTTTTCTGTGACTGGTG
AGTACTCAACCAAGTCATTCTGAGAATAGTGTATGCGGCGACCGAGTTGCTCTTGCCCGGCGTCAATACG
GGATAATACCGCGCCACATAGCAGAACTTTAAAAGTGCTCATCATTGGAAAACGTTCTTCGGGGCGAAAA
CTCTCAAGGATCTTACCGCTGTTGAGATCCAGTTCGATGTAACCCACTCGTGCACCCAACTGATCTTCAG
CATCTTTTACTTTCACCAGCGTTTCTGGGTGAGCAAAAACAGGAAGGCAAAATGCCGCAAAAAAGGGAAT
AAGGGCGACACGGAAATGTTGAATACTCATACTCTTCCTTTTTCAATATTATTGAAGCATTTATCAGGGT
TATTGTCTCATGAGCGGATACATATTTGAATGTATTTAGAAAAATAAACAAATAGGGGTTCCGCGCACAT
TTCCCCGAAAAGTGCCACCTGACGTC
