>Addgene plasmid #140295 | pDEST40-2XFL-wtSrc | depositor partial sequence | sequence record 272223 | insert
ATGGGTAGCAACAAGAGCAAGCCCAAGGATGCCAGCCAGCGGCGCCGCAGCCTGGAGCCCGCCGAGAACG
TGCACGGCGCTGGCGGGGGCGCTTTCCCCGCCTCGCAGACCCCCAGCAAGCCAGCCTCGGCCGACGGCCA
CCGCGGCCCCAGCGCGGCCTTCGCCCCCGCGGCCGCCGAGCCCAAGCTGTTCGGAGGCTTCAACTCCTCG
GACACCGTCACCTCCCCGCAGAGGGCGGGCCCGCTGGCCGGTGGAGTGACCACCTTTGTGGCCCTCTATG
ACTATGAGTCTAGGACGGAGACAGACCTGTCCTTCAAGAAAGGCGAGCGGCTCCAGATTGTCAACAACAC
AGAGGGAGACTGGTGGCTGGCCCACTCGCTCAGCACAGGACAGACAGGCTACATCCCCAGCAACTACGTG
GCGCCCTCCGACTCCATCCAGGCTGAGGAGTGGTATTTTGGCAAGATCACCAGACGGGAGTCAGAGCGGT
TACTGCTCAATGCAGAGAACCCGAGAGGGACCTTCCTCGTGCGAGAAAGTGAGACCACGAAAGGTGCCTA
CTGCCTCTCAGTGTCTGACTTCGACAACGCCAAGGGCCTCAACGTGAAGCACTACAAGATCCGCAAGCTG
GACAGCGGCGGCTTCTACATCACCTCCCGCACCCAGTTCAACAGCCTGCAGCAGCTGGTGGCCTACTACT
CCAAACACGCCGATGGCCTGTGCCACCGCCTCACCACCGTGTGCCCCACGTCCAAGCCGCAGACTCAGGG
CCTGGCCAAGGATGCCTGGGAGATCCCTCGGGAGTCGCTGCGGCTGGAGGTCAAGCTGGGCCAGGGCTGC
TTTGGCGAGGTGTGGATGGGGACCTGGAACGGTACCACCAGGGTGGCCATCAAAACCCTGAAGCCTGGCA
CGATGTCTCCAGAGGCCTTCCTGCAGGAGGCCCAGGTCATGAAGAAGCTGAGGCATGAGAAGCTGGTGCA
GTTGTATGCTGTGGTTTCAGAGGAGCCCATTTACATCGTCACGGAGTACATGAGCAAGGGGAGTTTGCTG
GACTTTCTCAAGGGGGAGACAGGCAAGTACCTGCGGCTGCCTCAGCTGGTGGACATGGCTGCTCAGATCG
CCTCAGGCATGGCGTACGTGGAGCGGATGAACTACGTCCACCGGGACCTTCGTGCAGCCAACATCCTGGT
GGGAGAGAACCTGGTGTGCAAAGTGGCCGACTTTGGGCTGGCTCGGCTCATTGAAGACAATGAGTACACG
GCGCGGCAAGGTGCCAAATTCCCCATCAAGTGGACGGCTCCAGAAGCTGCCCTCTATGGCCGCTTCACCA
TCAAGTCGGACGTGTGGTCCTTCGGGATCCTGCTGACTGAGCTCACCACAAAGGGACGGGTGCCCTACCC
TGGGATGGTGAACCGCGAGGTGCTGGACCAGGTGGAGCGGGGCTACCGGATGCCCTGCCCGCCGGAGTGT
CCCGAGTCCCTGCACGACCTCATGTGCCAGTGCTGGCGGAAGGAGCCTGAGGAGCGGCCCACCTTCGAGT
ACCTGCAGGCCTTCCTGGAGGACTACTTCACGTCCACCGAGCCCCAGTACCAGCCCGGGGAGAACCTC
